Addgene plasmid #54388: LIIIbeta fin
Purpose: (Empty Backbone)
Depositing lab: Martin Parniske. Depositing organization: Ludwig-Maximilians-Universitaet Muenchen (LMU). Publication: A modular plasmid assembly kit for multigene expression, gene silencing and silencing rescue in plants. Binder A, Lambert J, Morbitzer R, Popp C, Ott T, Lahaye T, Parniske M. PLoS One. 2014 Feb 13;9(2):e88218. doi: 10.1371/journal.pone.0088218. eCollection 2014. PubMed 24551083.
Backbone
  Vector backbone: Xpre2-K (pCAMBIA)
  Backbone manufacturer: CAMBIA
  Vector type: plant expression
Growth in bacteria
  Bacterial resistance: Chloramphenicol and Kanamycin, 25 & 50 μg/mL
  Growth temperature: 37°C
  Growth strain: DB3.1
  Copy number: High Copy
Gene/Insert
  Gene/Insert name: None
Terms and licenses: Academic/Nonprofit Terms; Industry Terms: Not Available to Industry
Depositor comments: binary expression vector. LIII/LV backbone.
How to cite: LIIIbeta fin was a gift from Martin Parniske (Addgene plasmid # 54388 ; http://n2t.net/addgene:54388 ; RRID:Addgene_54388)
