[The description below was written by a language model from this plasmid's Addgene catalogue record and pLannotate feature annotations shown in this document.]
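Description:
LIIIbeta fin is an empty binary plant expression vector of about 7.9 kb, built on the Xpre2-K derivative of the pCAMBIA backbone. It serves as a level III/level V acceptor backbone in a modular plasmid assembly kit designed for multigene expression, gene silencing and silencing rescue in plants. It carries no insert. As a binary vector it has two replication systems. A high-copy ColE1/pUC-type origin, with the pBR322 bom mobilisation region, supports propagation in E. coli. The pVS1 oriV with its RepA replication and StaA stability proteins supports maintenance in Agrobacterium. The backbone kanamycin resistance gene, aph(3')-Ia, lies outside the T-DNA and provides bacterial selection.

The T-DNA is delimited by nopaline-type left and right border repeats and contains only a placeholder cassette. This cassette consists of a chloramphenicol acetyltransferase gene with its promoter, a ccdA fragment and the ccdB gyrase toxin gene, preceded by a partial attR1 site and a lac UV5 promoter. Because ccdB is lethal to standard E. coli strains, the empty vector is kept in the ccdB-tolerant strain DB3.1 under chloramphenicol plus kanamycin. Replacing the cassette with assembled modules would remove both the toxin and chloramphenicol resistance, giving counter-selection against uncut backbone in ordinary strains. The record does not list the restriction sites used for assembly. No plant promoter, terminator or plant selectable marker is annotated between the borders, so these elements would have to come from the modules inserted. Completed assemblies would be intended for Agrobacterium-mediated delivery into plants.
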