Features (pLannotate 1.2.2; 17 found; start..end, strand, type, name):
     18..158     +  misc_feature   bom: basis of mobility region from pBR322
    344..932     -  rep_origin     ori: high-copy-number ColE1/pMB1/pBR322/pUC origin of replication
   1003..1021    -  promoter       T7 promoter: promoter for bacteriophage T7 RNA polymerase
   1155..1964    +  CDS            KanR: aminoglycoside phosphotransferase; aph(3')-Ia; confers resistance to kanamycin in bacteria or G418 (Geneticin®) in eukaryotes
   2220..2244    +  misc_feature   LB T-DNA repeat: left border repeat from nopaline C58 T-DNA
   2277..2386    +  protein_bind   attR1 (fragment): mutant version of attR; recombination site for the Gateway® LR reaction LR Clonase™
   2423..2453    +  promoter       lac UV5 promoter: E. coli lac promoter with an "up" mutation
   2477..2506    +  promoter       cat promoter (fragment): promoter of the E. coli cat gene encoding chloramphenicol acetyltransferase
   2507..3163    +  CDS            cat: CAT_ECOLX - Experimental evidence at protein level: Swiss-Prot protein existence level 1. This enzyme is an effector of chloramphenicol resistance in bacteria. From Escherichia coli. This protein is used as a marker in many commonly used cloning vectors, such as pACYC184.
   3345..3503    +  CDS            ccdA (fragment): CCDA_ECO57 - Also known as H, letA. Experimental evidence at protein level: Swiss-Prot protein existence level 1. Antitoxin component of a type II toxin-antitoxin (TA) system which inhibits the post-segregational killing (PSK) of plasmid-free cells, also referred to as a plasmid addiction system. Binds to and blocks the activity of CcdB; will also remove bound CcdB protein from the CcdB-GyrA complex by forming a CcdA-CcdB complex, a process termed rejuvenation. Functions as a transcriptional corepressor for the ccdAB operon, repression also requires CcdB (By similarity). From Escherichia coli
   3508..3813    +  CDS            ccdB: CcdB, a bacterial toxin that poisons DNA gyrase; ccdB; Plasmids containing the ccdB gene cannot be propagated in standard E. coli strains.
   3884..3908    +  misc_feature   RB T-DNA repeat: right border repeat from nopaline C58 T-DNA
   4248..4649    +  CDS            Y4CG_SINFN (fragment): Protein inferred from homology: Swiss-Prot protein existence level 3. From Sinorhizobium fredii (strain NBRC 101917 / NGR234).
   5209..5838    +  CDS            pVS1 StaA: stability protein from the Pseudomonas plasmid pVS1 (Heeb et al., 2000)
   6267..7340    +  CDS            pVS1 RepA: replication protein from the Pseudomonas plasmid pVS1 (Heeb et al., 2000)
   7406..7600    +  rep_origin     pVS1 oriV: origin of replication for the Pseudomonas plasmid pVS1 (Heeb et al., 2000)
   7803..7842    +  CDS            rop (fragment): Rop protein, which maintains plasmids at low copy number; rop
>Addgene plasmid #54388 | LIIIbeta fin | depositor full sequence | sequence record 84608 | Full Sequence
GTTGGCGGGTGTCGGGGCGCAGCCATGACCCAGTCACGTAGCGATAGCGGAGTGTATACTGGCTTAACTA
TGCGGCATCAGAGCAGATTGTACTGAGAGTGCACCATATGCGGTGTGAAATACCGCACAGATGCGTAAGG
AGAAAATACCGCATCAGGCGCTCTTCCGCTTCCTCGCTCACTGACTCGCTGCGCTCGGTCGTTCGGCTGC
GGCGAGCGGTATCAGCTCACTCAAAGGCGGTAATACGGTTATCCACAGAATCAGGGGATAACGCAGGAAA
GAACATGTGAGCAAAAGGCCAGCAAAAGGCCAGGAACCGTAAAAAGGCCGCGTTGCTGGCGTTTTTCCAT
AGGCTCCGCCCCCCTGACGAGCATCACAAAAATCGACGCTCAAGTCAGAGGTGGCGAAACCCGACAGGAC
TATAAAGATACCAGGCGTTTCCCCCTGGAAGCTCCCTCGTGCGCTCTCCTGTTCCGACCCTGCCGCTTAC
CGGATACCTGTCCGCCTTTCTCCCTTCGGGAAGCGTGGCGCTTTCTCATAGCTCACGCTGTAGGTATCTC
AGTTCGGTGTAGGTCGTTCGCTCCAAGCTGGGCTGTGTGCACGAACCCCCCGTTCAGCCCGACCGCTGCG
CCTTATCCGGTAACTATCGTCTTGAGTCCAACCCGGTAAGACACGACTTATCGCCACTGGCAGCAGCCAC
TGGTAACAGGATTAGCAGAGCGAGGTATGTAGGCGGTGCTACAGAGTTCTTGAAGTGGTGGCCTAACTAC
GGCTACACTAGAAGGACAGTATTTGGTATCTGCGCTCTGCTGAAGCCAGTTACCTTCGGAAAAAGAGTTG
GTAGCTCTTGATCCGGCAAACAAACCACCGCTGGTAGCGGTGGTTTTTTTGTTTGCAAGCAGCAGATTAC
GCGCAGAAAAAAAGGATCTCAAGAAGATCCTTTGATCTTTTCTACGGGGTCTGACGCTCATAAAATCATT
ATTTGCCATCCAGCTGATATCCCCTATAGTGAGTCGTATTACATGGTCATAGCTGTTTCCTGGCAGCTCT
GGCCCGTGTCTCAAAATCTCTGATGTTACATTGCACAAGATAAAAATATATCATCATGAACAATAAAACT
GTCTGCTTACATAAACAGTAATACAAGGGGTGTTATGAGCCATATTCAACGGGAAACGTCGAGGCCGCGA
TTAAATTCCAACATGGATGCTGATTTATATGGGTATAAATGGGCTCGCGATAATGTCGGGCAATCAGGTG
CGACAATCTATCGCTTGTATGGGAAGCCCGATGCGCCAGAGTTGTTTCTGAAACATGGCAAAGGTAGCGT
TGCCAATGATGTTACAGATGAGATGGTCAGACTAAACTGGCTGACGGAATTTATGCCTCTTCCGACCATC
AAGCATTTTATCCGTACTCCTGATGATGCATGGTTACTCACCACTGCGATCCCCGGAAAAACAGCATTCC
AGGTATTAGAAGAATATCCTGATTCAGGTGAAAATATTGTTGATGCGCTGGCAGTGTTCCTGCGCCGGTT
GCATTCGATTCCTGTTTGTAATTGTCCTTTTAACAGCGATCGCGTATTTCGTCTTGCTCAGGCGCAATCA
CGAATGAATAACGGTTTGGTTGATGCGAGTGATTTTGATGACGAGCGTAATGGCTGGCCTGTTGAACAAG
TCTGGAAAGAAATGCATAAACTTTTGCCATTCTCACCGGATTCAGTCGTCACTCATGGTGATTTCTCACT
TGATAACCTTATTTTTGACGAGGGGAAATTAATAGGTTGTATTGATGTTGGACGAGTCGGAATCGCAGAC
CGATACCAGGATCTTGCCATCCTATGGAACTGCCTCGGTGAGTTTTCTCCTTCATTACAGAAACGGCTTT
TTCAAAAATATGGTATTGATAATCCTGATATGAATAAATTGCAGTTTCATTTGATGCTCGATGAGTTTTT
CTAATCAGAATTGGTTAATTGGTTGTAACACTGGCAGAGCATTACGCTGACTTGACGGGACGGCGCAAGC
TCATGACCAAAATCCCTTAACGTGAGTTACGCGTCGTTCCACTGAGCGTCAGACCCCTGCCGGTAACATG
AGCAAAGTCTGCCGCCTTACAACGGCTCTCCCGCTGACGCCGTCCCGGACTGATGGGCTGCCTGTATCGA
GTGGTGATTTTGTGCCGAGCTGCCGGTCGGGGAGCTGTTGGCTGGCTGGTGGCAGGATATATTGTGGTGT
AAACAAATTGACGCTTAGACGGATTACGTTGTCTTCAAAGCTGAACGAGAAACGTAAAATGATATAAATA
TCAATATATTAAATTAGATTTTGCATAAAAAACAGACTACATAATACTGTAAAACACAACATATCCAGTC
ACTATGGCGGCCCCTCGAGGGGCCGCATTAGGCACCCCAGGCTTTACACTTTATGCTTCCGGCTCGTATA
ATGTGTGGATTTTGAGTTAGGATCCGTCGAGATTTTCAGGAGCTAAGGAAGCTAAAATGGAGAAAAAAAT
CACTGGATATACCACCGTTGATATATCCCAATGGCATCGTAAAGAACATTTTGAGGCATTTCAGTCAGTT
GCTCAATGTACCTATAACCAGACCGTTCAGCTGGATATTACGGCCTTTTTAAAGACCGTAAAGAAAAATA
AGCACAAGTTTTATCCGGCCTTTATTCACATTCTTGCCCGCCTGATGAATGCTCATCCGGAATTCCGTAT
GGCAATGAAAGACGGTGAGCTGGTGATATGGGATAGTGTTCACCCTTGTTACACCGTTTTCCATGAGCAA
ACTGAAACGTTTTCATCGCTCTGGAGTGAATACCACGACGATTTCCGGCAGTTTCTACACATATATTCGC
AAGATGTGGCGTGTTACGGTGAAAACCTGGCCTATTTCCCTAAAGGGTTTATTGAGAATATGTTTTTCGT
GTCAGCCAATCCCTGGGTGAGTTTCACCAGTTTTGATTTAAACGTGGCCAATATGGACAACTTCTTCGCC
CCCGTTTTCACCATGGGCAAATATTATACGCAAGGCGACAAGGTGCTGATGCCGCTGGCGATTCAGGTTC
ATCATGCCGTTTGTGATGGCTTCCATGTCGGCAGAATGCTTAATGAATTACAACAGTACTGCGATGAGTG
GCAGGGCGGGGCGTAATCTAGAGGATCCGGCTTACTAAAAGCCAGATAACAGTATGCGTATTTGCGCGCT
GATTTTTGCGGTATAAGAATATATACTGATATGTATACCCGAAGTATGTCAAAAAGAGGTATGCTATGAA
GCAGCGTATTACAGTGACAGTTGACAGCGACAGCTATCAGTTGCTCAAGGCATATATGATGTCAATATCT
CCGGTCTGGTAAGCACAACCATGCAGAATGAAGCCCGTCGTCTGCGTGCCGAACGCTGGAAAGCGGAAAA
TCAGGAAGGGATGGCTGAGGTCGCCCGGTTTATTGAAATGAACGGCTCTTTTGCTGACGAGAACAGGGGC
TGGTGAAATGCAGTTTAAGGTTTACACCTATAAAAGAGAGAGCCGTTATCGTCTGTTTGTGGATGTACAG
AGTGATATTATTGACACGCCCGGGCGACGGATGGTGATCCCCCTGGCCAGTGCACGTCTGCTGTCAGATA
AAGTCCCCCGTGAACTTTACCCGGTGGTGCATATCGGGGATGAAAGCTGGCGCATGATGACCACCGATAT
GGCCAGTGTGCCGGTTTCCGTTATCGGGGAAGAAGTGGCTGATCTCAGCCACCGCGAAAATGACATCAAA
AACGCCATTAACCTGATGTTCTGGGGAATATAAATGTCAGGCTCCCTTATACACAGCCAGTCTGCAGGTC
GACGAAGACTTTCTGGTTTAAACTATCAGTGTTTGACAGGATATATTGGCGGGTAAACCTAAGAGAAAAG
AGCGTTTATTAGAATAATCGGATATTTAAAAGGGCGTGAAAAGGTTTATCCGTTCGTCCATTTGTATGTG
CATGCCAACCACAGGGTTCCCCTCGGGATCAAAGTACTTTGATCCAACCCCTCCGCTGCTATAGTGCAGT
CGGCTTCTGACGTTCAGTGCAGCCTTCTTCTGAAAACGACATGTCGCACAAGTCCTAAGTTACGCGACAG
GCTGCCGCCCTGCCCTTTTCCTGGCGTTTTCTTGTCGCGTGTTTTAGTCGCATAAAGTAGAATACTTGCG
ACTAGAACCGGAGACATTACGCCATGAACAAGAGCGCCGCCGCTGGCCTGCTGGGCTATGCCCGCGTCAG
CACCGACGACCAGGACTTGACCAACCAACGGGCCGAACTGCACGCGGCCGGCTGCACCAAGCTGTTTTCC
GAGAAGATCACCGGCACCAGGCGCGACCGCCCGGAGCTGGCCAGGATGCTTGACCACCTACGCCCTGGCG
ACGTTGTGACAGTGACCAGGCTAGACCGCCTGGCCCGCAGCACCCGCGACCTACTGGACATTGCCGAGCG
CATCCAGGAGGCCGGCGCGGGCCTGCGTAGCCTGGCAGAGCCGTGGGCCGACACCACCACGCCGGCCGGC
CGCATGGTGTTGACCGTGTTCGCCGGCATTGCCGAGTTCGAGCGTTCCCTAATCATCGACCGCACCCGGA
GCGGGCGCGAGGCCGCCAAGGCCCGAGGCGTGAAGTTTGGCCCCCGCCCTACCCTCACCCCGGCACAGAT
CGCGCACGCCCGCGAGCTGATCGACCAGGAAGGCCGCACCGTGAAAGAGGCGGCTGCACTGCTTGGCGTG
CATCGCTCGACCCTGTACCGCGCACTTGAGCGCAGCGAGGAAGTGACGCCCACCGAGGCCAGGCGGCGCG
GTGCCTTCCGTGAGGACGCATTGACCGAGGCCGACGCCCTGGCGGCCGCCGAGAATGAACGCCAAGAGGA
ACAAGCATGAAACCGCACCAGGACGGCCAGGACGAACCGTTTTTCATTACCGAAGAGATCGAGGCGGAGA
TGATCGCGGCCGGGTACGTGTTCGAGCCGCCCGCGCACATCTCAACCGTGCGGCTGCATGAAATCCTGGC
CGGTTTGTCTGATGCCAAGCTGGCGGCCTGGCCGGCCAGCTTGGCCGCTGAAGAAACCGAGCGCCGCCGT
CTAAAAAGGTGATGTGTATTTGAGTAAAACAGCTTGCGTCATGCGGTCGCTGCGTATATGATGCGATGAG
TAAATAAACAAATACGCAAGGGGAACGCATGAAGGTTATCGCTGTACTTAACCAGAAAGGCGGGTCAGGC
AAGACGACCATCGCAACCCATCTAGCCCGCGCCCTGCAACTCGCCGGGGCCGATGTTCTGTTAGTCGATT
CCGATCCCCAGGGCAGTGCCCGCGATTGGGCGGCCGTGCGGGAAGATCAACCGCTAACCGTTGTCGGCAT
CGACCGCCCGACGATTGACCGCGACGTGAAGGCCATCGGCCGGCGCGACTTCGTAGTGATCGACGGAGCG
CCCCAGGCGGCGGACTTGGCTGTGTCCGCGATCAAGGCAGCCGACTTCGTGCTGATTCCGGTGCAGCCAA
GCCCTTACGACATATGGGCCACCGCCGACCTGGTGGAGCTGGTTAAGCAGCGCATTGAGGTCACGGATGG
AAGGCTACAAGCGGCCTTTGTCGTGTCGCGGGCGATCAAAGGCACGCGCATCGGCGGTGAGGTTGCCGAG
GCGCTGGCCGGGTACGAGCTGCCCATTCTTGAGTCCCGTATCACGCAGCGCGTGAGCTACCCAGGCACTG
CCGCCGCCGGCACAACCGTTCTTGAATCAGAACCCGAGGGCGACGCTGCCCGCGAGGTCCAGGCGCTGGC
CGCTGAAATTAAATCAAAACTCATTTGAGTTAATGAGGTAAAGAGAAAATGAGCAAAAGCACAAACACGC
TAAGTGCCGGCCGTCCGAGCGCACGCAGCAGCAAGGCTGCAACGTTGGCCAGCCTGGCAGACACGCCAGC
CATGAAGCGGGTCAACTTTCAGTTGCCGGCGGAGGATCACACCAAGCTGAAGATGTACGCGGTACGCCAA
GGCAAGACCATTACCGAGCTGCTATCTGAATACATCGCGCAGCTACCAGAGTAAATGAGCAAATGAATAA
ATGAGTAGATGAATTTTAGCGGCTAAAGGAGGCGGCATGGAAAATCAAGAACAACCAGGCACCGACGCCG
TGGAATGCCCCATGTGTGGAGGAACGGGCGGTTGGCCAGGCGTAAGCGGCTGGGTTGCCTGCCGGCCCTG
CAATGGCACTGGAACCCCCAAGCCCGAGGAATCGGCGTGAGCGGTCGCAAACCATCCGGCCCGGTACAAA
TCGGCGCGGCGCTGGGTGATGACCTGGTGGAGAAGTTGAAGGCCGCGCAGGCCGCCCAGCGGCAACGCAT
CGAGGCAGAAGCACGCCCCGGTGAATCGTGGCAAGCGGCCGCTGATCGAATCCGCAAAGAATCCCGGCAA
CCGCCGGCAGCCGGTGCGCCGTCGATTAGGAAGCCGCCCAAGGGCGACGAGCAACCAGATTTTTTCGTTC
CGATGCTCTATGACGTGGGCACCCGCGATAGTCGCAGCATCATGGACGTGGCCGTTTTCCGTCTGTCGAA
GCGTGACCGACGAGCTGGCGAGGTGATCCGCTACGAGCTTCCAGACGGGCACGTAGAGGTTTCCGCAGGG
CCGGCCGGCATGGCCAGTGTGTGGGATTACGACCTGGTACTGATGGCGGTTTCCCATCTAACCGAATCCA
TGAACCGATACCGGGAAGGGAAGGGAGACAAGCCCGGCCGCGTGTTCCGTCCACACGTTGCGGACGTACT
CAAGTTCTGCCGGCGAGCCGATGGCGGAAAGCAGAAAGACGACCTGGTAGAAACCTGCATTCGGTTAAAC
ACCACGCACGTTGCCATGCAGCGTACGAAGAAGGCCAAGAACGGCCGCCTGGTGACGGTATCCGAGGGTG
AAGCCTTGATTAGCCGCTACAAGATCGTAAAGAGCGAAACCGGGCGGCCGGAGTACATCGAGATCGAGCT
AGCTGATTGGATGTACCGCGAGATCACAGAAGGCAAGAACCCGGACGTGCTGACGGTTCACCCCGATTAC
TTTTTGATCGATCCCGGCATCGGCCGTTTTCTCTACCGCCTGGCACGCCGCGCCGCAGGCAAGGCAGAAG
CCAGATGGTTGTTCAAGACGATCTACGAACGCAGTGGCAGCGCCGGAGAGTTCAAGAAGTTCTGTTTCAC
CGTGCGCAAGCTGATCGGGTCAAATGACCTGCCGGAGTACGATTTGAAGGAGGAGGCGGGGCAGGCTGGC
CCGATCCTAGTCATGCGCTACCGCAACCTGATCGAGGGCGAAGCATCCGCCGGTTCCTAATGTACGGAGC
AGATGCTAGGGCAAATTGCCCTAGCAGGGGAAAAAGGTCGAAAAGGACTCTTTCCTGTGGATAGCACGTA
CATTGGGAACCCAAAGCCGTACATTGGGAACCGGAACCCGTACATTGGGAACCCAAAGCCGTACATTGGG
AACCGGTCACACATGTAAGTGACTGATATAAAAGAGAAAAAAGGCGATTTTTCCGCCTAAAACTCTTTAA
AACTTATTAAAACTCTTAAAACCCGCCTGGCCTGTGCATAACTGTCTGGCCAGCGCACAGCCGAAGAGCT
GCAAAAAGCGCCTACCCTTCGGTCGCTGCGCTCCCTACGCCCCGCCGCTTCGCGTCGGCCTATCGCGGCC
GCTGGCCGCTCAAAAATGGCTGGCCTACGGCCAGGCAATCTACCAGGGCGCGGACAAGCCGCGCCGTCGC
CACTCGACCGCCGGCGCCCACATCAAGGCACCCTGCCTCGCGCGTTTCGGTGATGACGGTGAAAACCTCT
GACACATGCAGCTCCCGGAGACAGTCACAGCTTGTCTGTAAGCGGATGCCGGGAGCAGACAAGCCCGTCA
GGGCGCGTCAGCGGGT
