>Addgene plasmid #54388 | LIIIbeta fin | addgene partial sequence | sequence record 87759 | RB-F1 5'-ggataaaccttttcacgccc-3'
AAAGTCTTCGTCGACCTGCAGACTGGCTGTGTATAAGGGAGCCTGACATTTATATTCCCCAGAACATCAG
GTTAATGGCGTTTTTGATGTCATTTTCGCGGTGGCTGAGATCAGCCACTTCTTCCCCGATAACGGAAACC
GGCACACTGGCCATATCGGTGGTCATCATGCGCCAGCTTTCATCCCCGATATGCACCACCGGGTAAAGTT
CACGGGGGACTTTATCTGACAGCAGACGTGCACTGGCCAGGGGGATCACCATCCGTCGCCCGGGCGTGTC
AATAATATCACTCTGTACATCCACAAACAGACGATAACGGCTCTCTCTTTTATAGGTGTAAACCTTAAAC
TGCATTTCACCAGCCCCTGTTCTCGTCAGCAAAAGAGCCGTTCATTTCAATAAACCGGGCGACCTCAGCC
ATCCCTTCCTGATTTTCCGCTTTCCAGCGTTCGGCACGCAGACGACGGGCTTCATTCTGCATGGTTGTGC
TTACCAGACCGGAGATATTGACATCATATATGCCTTGAGCAACTGATAGCTGTCGCTGTCAACTGTCACT
GTAATACGCTGCTTCATAGCATACCTCTTTTTGACATACTTCGGGTATACATATCA
