>Addgene plasmid #54388 | LIIIbeta fin | addgene partial sequence | sequence record 90618 | LB-F1 5'-gtggtgtaaacaaattgacgc-3'
AGCTGAACGAGAAACGTAAAATGATATAAATATCAATATATTAAATTAGATTTTGCATAAAAAACAGACT
ACATAATACTGTAAAACACAACATATCCAGTCACTATGGCGGCCCCTCGAGGGGCCGCATTAGGCACCCC
AGGCTTTACACTTTATGCTTCCGGCTCGTATAATGTGTGGATTTTGAGTTAGGATCCGTCGAGATTTTCA
GGAGCTAAGGAAGCTAAAATGGAGAAAAAAATCACTGGATATACCACCGTTGATATATCCCAATGGCATC
GTAAAGAACATTTTGAGGCATTTCAGTCAGTTGCTCAATGTACCTATAACCAGACCGTTCAGCTGGATAT
TACGGCCTTTTTAAAGACCGTAAAGAAAAATAAGCACAAGTTTTATCCGGCCTTTATTCACATTCTTGCC
CGCCTGATGAATGCTCATCCGGAATTCCGTATGGCAATGAAAGACGGTGAGCTGGTGATATGGGATAGTG
TTCACCCTTGTTACACCGTTTTCCATGAGCAAACTGAAACGTTTTCATCGCTCTGGAGTGAATACCACGA
CGATTTCCGGCAGTTTCTACACATATATTCGCAAGATGTGGCGTGTTACGGTGAAAACCTGGCCTATTTC
CCTAAAGGGTTTATTGAGAATATGTTTTTCGTGTCAGCCAATCCCTGGGTGAGTTTCACCAGTTTTGATT
TAAACGTGGCCAATATGGACAACTTCTTCGCCCCCGTTTTCACCATGGGCAAATATTATACGCAAGGCGA
CAAGGTGCTGATGCCGCTGGCGATTCAGGTTCATCATGCCGTTTGTGATGGCTTCCATGTCGGCAGAATG
CTTAATGAATTACAACA
